>Addgene plasmid #31729 | pDONR223-MCU-D261A | depositor full sequence | sequence record 35618 | pDONR223-MCU-D261A sequence 3843 bps
CTTTCCTGCGTTATCCCCTGATTCTGTGGATAACCGTATTACCGCCTTTGAGTGAGCTGATACCGCTCGC
CGCAGCCGAACGACCGAGCGCAGCGAGTCAGTGAGCGAGGAAGCGGAAGAGCGCCCAATACGCAAACCGC
CTCTCCCCGCGCGTTGGCCGATTCATTAATGCAGCTGGCACGACAGGTTTCCCGACTGGAAAGCGGGCAG
TGAGCGCAACGCAATTAATACGCGTACCGCTAGCCAGGAAGAGTTTGTAGAAACGCAAAAAGGCCATCCG
TCAGGATGGCCTTCTGCTTAGTTTGATGCCTGGCAGTTTATGGCGGGCGTCCTGCCCGCCACCCTCCGGG
CCGTTGCTTCACAACGTTCAAATCCGCTCCCGGCGGATTTGTCCTACTCAGGAGAGCGTTCACCGACAAA
CAACAGATAAAACGAAAGGCCCAGTCTTCCGACTGAGCCTTTCGTTTTATTTGATGCCTGGCAGTTCCCT
ACTCTCGCGTTAACGCTAGCATGGATGTTTTCCCAGTCACGACGTTGTAAAACGACGGCCAGTCTTAAGC
TCGGGCCCCAAATAATGATTTTATTTTGACTGATAGTGACCTGTTCGTTGCAACAAATTGATGAGCAATG
CTTTTTTATAATGCCAACTTTGTACAAAAAAGTTGGCATGGCGGCCGCCGCAGGTAGATCGCTCCTGCTG
CTCCTCTCCTCTCGGGGCGGCGGCGGCGGGGGCGCCGGCGGCTGCGGGGCGCTGACTGCCGGCTGCTTCC
CTGGGCTGGGCGTCAGCCGCCACCGGCAGCAGCAGCACCACCGGACGGTACACCAGAGGATCGCTTCCTG
GCAGAATTTGGGAGCTGTTTATTGCAGCACTGTTGTGCCCTCTGATGATGTTACAGTGGTTTATCAAAAT
GGGTTACCTGTGATATCTGTGAGGCTACCATCCCGGCGTGAACGCTGTCAGTTCACACTCAAGCCTATCT
CTGACTCTGTTGGTGTATTTTTACGACAACTGCAAGAAGAGGATCGGGGAATTGACAGAGTTGCTATCTA
TTCACCAGATGGTGTTCGCGTTGCTGCTTCAACAGGAATAGACCTCCTCCTCCTTGATGACTTTAAGCTG
GTCATTAATGACTTAACATACCACGTACGACCACCAAAAAGAGACCTCTTAAGTCATGAAAATGCAGCAA
CGCTGAATGATGTAAAGACATTGGTCCAGCAACTATACACCACACTGTGCATTGAGCAGCACCAGTTAAA
CAAGGAAAGGGAGCTTATTGAAAGACTAGAGGATCTCAAAGAGCAGCTGGCTCCCCTGGAAAAGGTACGA
ATTGAGATTAGCAGAAAAGCTGAGAAGAGGACCACTTTGGTGCTATGGGGTGGCCTTGCCTACATGGCCA
CACAGTTTGGCATTTTGGCCCGGCTTACCTGGTGGGAATATTCCTGGGCCATCATGGAGCCAGTAACATA
CTTCATCACTTATGGAAGTGCCATGGCAATGTATGCATATTTTGTAATGACACGCCAGGAATATGTTTAT
CCAGAAGCCAGAGACAGACAATACTTACTATTTTTCCATAAAGGAGCCAAAAAGTCACGTTTTGACCTAG
AGAAATACAATCAACTCAAGGATGCAATTGCTCAGGCAGAAATGGACCTTAAGAGACTGAGAGACCCATT
ACAAGTACATCTGCCTCTCCGACAAATTGGTGAAAAAGATTGCCCAACTTTCTTGTACAAAGTTGGCATT
ATAAGAAAGCATTGCTTATCAATTTGTTGCAACGAACAGGTCACTATCAGTCAAAATAAAATCATTATTT
GCCATCCAGCTGATATCCCCTATAGTGAGTCGTATTACATGGTCATAGCTGTTTCCTGGCAGCTCTGGCC
CGTGTCTCAAAATCTCTGATGTTACATTGCACAAGATAAAAATATATCATCATGCCTCCTCTAGACCAGC
CAGGACAGAAATGCCTCGACTTCGCTGCTGCCCAAGGTTGCCGGGTGACGCACACCGTGGAAACGGATGA
AGGCACGAACCCAGTGGACATAAGCCTGTTCGGTTCGTAAGCTGTAATGCAAGTAGCGTATGCGCTCACG
CAACTGGTCCAGAACCTTGACCGAACGCAGCGGTGGTAACGGCGCAGTGGCGGTTTTCATGGCTTGTTAT
GACTGTTTTTTTGGGGTACAGTCTATGCCTCGGGCATCCAAGCAGCAAGCGCGTTACGCCGTGGGTCGAT
GTTTGATGTTATGGAGCAGCAACGATGTTACGCAGCAGGGCAGTCGCCCTAAAACAAAGTTAAACATCAT
GAGGGAAGCGGTGATCGCCGAAGTATCGACTCAACTATCAGAGGTAGTTGGCGTCATCGAGCGCCATCTC
GAACCGACGTTGCTGGCCGTACATTTGTACGGCTCCGCAGTGGATGGCGGCCTGAAGCCACACAGTGATA
TTGATTTGCTGGTTACGGTGACCGTAAGGCTTGATGAAACAACGCGGCGAGCTTTGATCAACGACCTTTT
GGAAACTTCGGCTTCCCCTGGAGAGAGCGAGATTCTCCGCGCTGTAGAAGTCACCATTGTTGTGCACGAC
GACATCATTCCGTGGCGTTATCCAGCTAAGCGCGAACTGCAATTTGGAGAATGGCAGCGCAATGACATTC
TTGCAGGTATCTTCGAGCCAGCCACGATCGACATTGATCTGGCTATCTTGCTGACAAAAGCAAGAGAACA
TAGCGTTGCCTTGGTAGGTCCAGCGGCGGAGGAACTCTTTGATCCGGTTCCTGAACAGGATCTATTTGAG
GCGCTAAATGAAACCTTAACGCTATGGAACTCGCCGCCCGACTGGGCTGGCGATGAGCGAAATGTAGTGC
TTACGTTGTCCCGCATTTGGTACAGCGCAGTAACCGGCAAAATCGCGCCGAAGGATGTCGCTGCCGACTG
GGCAATGGAGCGCCTGCCGGCCCAGTATCAGCCCGTCATACTTGAAGCTAGACAGGCTTATCTTGGACAA
GAAGAAGATCGCTTGGCCTCGCGCGCAGATCAGTTGGAAGAATTTGTCCACTACGTGAAAGGCGAGATCA
CCAAGGTAGTCGGCAAATAACCCTCGAGCCACCCATGACCAAAATCCCTTAACGTGAGTTACGCGTCGTT
CCACTGAGCGTCAGACCCCGTAGAAAAGATCAAAGGATCTTCTTGAGATCCTTTTTTTCTGCGCGTAATC
TGCTGCTTGCAAACAAAAAAACCACCGCTACCAGCGGTGGTTTGTTTGCCGGATCAAGAGCTACCAACTC
TTTTTCCGAAGGTAACTGGCTTCAGCAGAGCGCAGATACCAAATACTGTCCTTCTAGTGTAGCCGTAGTT
AGGCCACCACTTCAAGAACTCTGTAGCACCGCCTACATACCTCGCTCTGCTAATCCTGTTACCAGTGGCT
GCTGCCAGTGGCGATAAGTCGTGTCTTACCGGGTTGGACTCAAGACGATAGTTACCGGATAAGGCGCAGC
GGTCGGGCTGAACGGGGGGTTCGTGCACACAGCCCAGCTTGGAGCGAACGACCTACACCGAACTGAGATA
CCTACAGCGTGAGCATTGAGAAAGCGCCACGCTTCCCGAAGGGAGAAAGGCGGACAGGTATCCGGTAAGC
GGCAGGGTCGGAACAGGAGAGCGCACGAGGGAGCTTCCAGGGGGAAACGCCTGGTATCTTTATAGTCCTG
TCGGGTTTCGCCACCTCTGACTTGAGCGTCGATTTTTGTGATGCTCGTCAGGGGGGCGGAGCCTATGGAA
AAACGCCAGCAACGCGGCCTTTTTACGGTTCCTGGCCTTTTGCTGGCCTTTTGCTCACATGTT
Features (pLannotate 1.2.2; 12 found; start..end, strand, type, name):
    121..213     +  CDS            lacI (fragment): lac repressor; lacI; The lac repressor binds to the lac operator to inhibit transcription in E. coli. This inhibition can be relieved by adding lactose or isopropyl-β-D-thiogalactopyranoside (IPTG).
    268..295     -  terminator     rrnB T2 terminator: transcription terminator T2 from the E. coli rrnB gene
    427..470     +  terminator     rrnB T1 terminator: Escherichia coli rrnB; transcription terminator T1 from the E. coli rrnB gene
    517..553     -  CDS            lacZα (fragment): LacZα fragment of β-galactosidase; lacZ fragment
    570..665     +  protein_bind   attL3: mutant version of attL; recombination site for the Gateway® LR reaction LR Clonase™
    668..1720    +  CDS            MCU: MCU_HUMAN - Also known as C10orf42 From Homo sapiens (Human).
   1723..1821    -  protein_bind   attL2: mutant version of attL; recombination site for the Gateway® LR reaction LR Clonase™
   1839..1857    -  promoter       T7 promoter: promoter for bacteriophage T7 RNA polymerase
   2047..2070    +  promoter       Pc promoter (fragment): intI1 (promoter lies within the coding sequence); class 1 integron promoter
   2246..2302    +  CDS            GmR (fragment): gentamycin acetyltransferase; aacC1; confers resistance to gentamycin
   2309..3100    +  CDS            SmR: aminoglycoside adenylyltransferase (Murphy, 1985); aadA; confers resistance to spectinomycin and streptomycin
   3193..3781    +  rep_origin     ori: high-copy-number ColE1/pMB1/pBR322/pUC origin of replication
