[The description below was written by a language model from this plasmid's Addgene catalogue record and pLannotate feature annotations shown in this document.]
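Description:
pDONR223-MCU-D261A is a Gateway entry clone built on the Invitrogen pDONR223 backbone, carrying the human mitochondrial calcium uniporter gene MCU (also known as CCDC109A or C10orf42) with aspartate 261 changed to alanine. The depositor's full sequence is 3,843 nt, consistent with a roughly 2.8 kb backbone plus an insert of about 1.06 kb. The plasmid is maintained in E. coli through a high-copy ColE1/pUC-type origin and selected with spectinomycin through the aadA (SmR) aminoglycoside adenylyltransferase gene. Short fragments of a class 1 integron Pc promoter and a gentamicin acetyltransferase gene lie just upstream of this marker and appear to be remnants of the resistance cassette.

The MCU open reading frame is untagged and sits between two attL recombination sites, annotated by the software as attL3 and attL2. These sites allow the insert to be moved by an LR Clonase reaction into any compatible Gateway destination vector. There is no eukaryotic promoter in the plasmid, so the clone serves as a shuttle and sequence-verified source of the coding region rather than as an expression construct. The rrnB T1 and T2 terminators upstream of the cassette insulate the insert from read-through transcription originating in the backbone. A T7 promoter lies just beyond the attL2 site and points back toward the insert. The small lacI and lacZα fragments are backbone remnants with no evident function. M13 forward and reverse primer sites flank the cassette for sequencing.

The associated publication identified MCU as an essential component of the mitochondrial calcium uniporter. The record does not describe the functional effect of D261A, but the construct is suited to generating expression vectors for comparing this point mutant with wild-type MCU.
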