Addgene plasmid #31729: pDONR223-MCU-D261A
Depositing lab: Vamsi Mootha. Depositing organization: Massachusetts General Hospital. Publication: Integrative genomics identifies MCU as an essential component of the mitochondrial calcium uniporter. Baughman JM, Perocchi F, Girgis HS, Plovanich M, Belcher-Timme CA, Sancak Y, Bao XR, Strittmatter L, Goldberger O, Bogorad RL, Koteliansky V, Mootha VK. Nature. 2011 Jun 19;476(7360):341-5. doi: 10.1038/nature10234. PubMed 21685886.
Backbone
  Vector backbone: pDONR223
  Backbone manufacturer: Invitrogen
  Backbone size w/o insert (bp): 2787
  Modifications to backbone: None
  Vector type: pDONR Gateway
Growth in bacteria
  Bacterial resistance: Spectinomycin, 50 μg/mL
  Growth temperature: 37°C
  Growth strain: Top10/P3
  Copy number: Unknown
Gene/Insert
  Gene/Insert name: MCU (alt name: CCDC109A)
  Species: H. sapiens (human)
  Insert size (bp): 1056
  Mutation: Changed D261 to Alanine
  GenBank ID: NM_138357
  Entrez Gene: MCU (a.k.a. C10orf42, CCDC109A, HsMCU)
  Tag / fusion protein: None
  Cloning method: Gateway Cloning
  Sequencing primers: 5′ M13 (-21) Forward; 3′ M13 Reverse
Terms and licenses: Academic/Nonprofit Terms; Industry Terms: Not Available to Industry
How to cite: pDONR223-MCU-D261A was a gift from Vamsi Mootha (Addgene plasmid # 31729 ; http://n2t.net/addgene:31729 ; RRID:Addgene_31729)
