>Addgene plasmid #31729 | pDONR223-MCU-D261A | addgene partial sequence | sequence record 36759 | M13rev
CTANGGGGAATCAGCTGGAGGCAATAATGATTTTATTTTGACTGATAGTGACCTGTTCGTTGCAACAAAT
TGATAAGCAATGCTTTCTTATAATGCCAACTTTGTACAAGAAAGTTGGGCAATCTTTTTCACCAATTTGT
CGGAGAGGCAGATGTACTTGTAATGGGTCTCTCAGTCTCTTAAGGTCCATTTCTGCCTGAGCAATTGCAT
CCTTGAGTTGATTGTATTTCTCTAGGTCAAAACGTGACTTTTTGGCTCCTTTATGGAAAAATAGTAAGTA
TTGTCTGTCTCTGGCTTCTGGATAAACATATTCCTGGCGTGTCATTACAAAATATGCATACATTGCCATG
GCACTTCCATAAGTGATGAAGTATGTTACTGGCTCCATGATGGCCCAGGAATATTCCCACCAGGTAAGCC
GGGCCAAAATGCCAAACTGTGTGGCCATGTAGGCAAGGCCACCCCATAGCACCAAAGTGGTCCTCTTCTC
AGCTTTTCTGCTAATCTCAATTCGTACCTTTTCCAGGGGAGCCAGCTGCTCTTTGAGATCCTCTAGTCTT
TCAATAAGCTCCCTTTCCTTGTTTAACTGGTGCTGCTCAATGCACAGTGTGGTGTATAGTTGCTGGACCA
ATGTCTTTACATCATTCAGCGTTGCTGCATTTTCATGACTTAAGAGGTCTCTTTTTGGTGGTCGTACGTG
GTATGTTAAGTCATTAATGACCAGCTTAAAGTCATCAAGGAGGAGGAGGTCTATTCCTGTTGAAGCAGCA
ACGCGAACACCATCTGGTGAATAGATAGCAACTCTGTCAATTCCCCGATCCTCTTCTTGCAGTTGTCGTA
AAANTACACCAACAGAGTCAGAGATAGGCTTGAGTGTGAACTGACAGCCGTTCACGCCGGGATGGTACCC
TCACAGATANCACAGGTAACCCANTTTTGATAAACCACTGGTAACATCCATCA
