>Addgene plasmid #31729 | pDONR223-MCU-D261A | addgene partial sequence | sequence record 84853 | M13pUC-Fwd 5'-CCCAGTCACGACGTTGTAAAACG-3'
TTAAGCTCGGGCCCCAAATAATGATTTTATTTTGACTGATAGTGACCTGTTCGTTGCAACAAATTGATGA
GCAATGCTTTTTTATAATGCCAACTTTGTACAAAAAAGTTGGCATGGCGGCCGCCGCAGGTAGATCGCTC
CTGCTGCTCCTCTCCTCTCGGGGCGGCGGCGGCGGGGGCGCCGGCGGCTGCGGGGCGCTGACTGCCGGCT
GCTTCCCTGGGCTGGGCGTCAGCCGCCACCGGCAGCAGCAGCACCACCGGACGGTACACCAGAGGATCGC
TTCCTGGCAGAATTTGGGAGCTGTTTATTGCAGCACTGTTGTGCCCTCTGATGATGTTACAGTGGTTTAT
CAAAATGGGTTACCTGTGATATCTGTGAGGCTACCATCCCGGCGTGAACGCTGTCAGTTCACACTCAAGC
CTATCTCTGACTCTGTTGGTGTATTTTTACGACAACTGCAAGAAGAGGATCGGGGAATTGACAGAGTTGC
TATCTATTCACCAGATGGTGTTCGCGTTGCTGCTTCAACAGGAATAGACCTCCTCCTCCTTGATGACTTT
AAGCTGGTCATTAATGACTTAACATACCACGTACGACCACCAAAAAGAGACCTCTTAAGTCATGAAAATG
CAGCAACGCTGAATGATGTAAAGACATTGGTCCAGCAACTATACACCACACTGTGCATTGAGCAGCACCA
GTTAAACAAGGAAAGGGAGCTTATTGAAAGACTAGAGGATCTCAAAGAGCAGCTGGCTCCCCTGGAAAAG
GTACGAATTGAGATTAGCAGAAAAGCTGAGAAGAGGACCACTTTGGTGCTATGGGGTGGCCTTGCCTACA
TGGCCACACAGTTTGGCATTTTGGCCCGGCTTACCTGGTGGGAATATTCCTGGGCCATCATGGAGCCAGT
AACATACTTCATCACTTATGGAAGTGCCATGGCAATGTATGCATATTTTGTAATGACACGCCAGGAATAT
GTTTATCCAGAAGCCAGAGACAGACAATACTTACTATTTTTCCATAAAGGAGCCAAAAAGTCACGTTTTG
ACCTAGAGAAATACAATCAACTCAAGGATGCAATTGCTCAGGCAGAAATGGACCTTA
